Addgene plasmid #82114: pDONR223_ERBB3_WT
Purpose: Gateway Donor vector containing ERBB3 , part of the Target Accelerator Plasmid Collection.
Depositing lab: Jesse Boehm & William Hahn & David Root. Depositing organization: Broad Institute. Publication: Systematic Functional Interrogation of Rare Cancer Variants Identifies Oncogenic Alleles. Kim E, Ilic N, Shrestha Y, Zou L, Kamburov A, Zhu C, Yang X, Lubonja R, Tran N, Nguyen C, Lawrence MS, Piccioni F, Bagul M, Doench JG, Chouinard CR, Wu X, Hogstrom L, Natoli T, Tamayo P, Horn H, Corsello SM, Lage K, Root DE, Subramanian A, Golub TR, Getz G, Boehm JS, Hahn WC. Cancer Discov. 2016 Jul;6(7):714-26. doi: 10.1158/2159-8290.CD-16-0160. Epub 2016 May 4. PubMed 27147599.
Backbone
  Vector backbone: pDONR223
  Backbone manufacturer: Invitrogen
  Backbone size w/o insert (bp): 2790
  Vector type: Gateway Entry vector
Growth in bacteria
  Bacterial resistance: Spectinomycin, 50 μg/mL
  Growth temperature: 37°C
  Growth strain: DH5alpha
  Copy number: High Copy
Gene/Insert
  Gene/Insert name: ERBB3 (alt name: NM_001982.3)
  Species: H. sapiens (human)
  Mutation: WT
  Entrez Gene: ERBB3 (a.k.a. ErbB-3, FERLK, HER3, LCCS2, MDA-BF-1, VSCN1, c-erbB-3, c-erbB3, erbB3-S, p180-ErbB3, p45-sErbB3, p85-sErbB3)
  Promoter: None
  Cloning method: Gateway Cloning
  Sequencing primers: 5′ M13pUC-fwd; 3′ M13-Rev
Terms and licenses: Academic/Nonprofit Terms; Industry Terms: Not Available to Industry
Depositor comments: Open state: NO stop codon immediately follows insert. Supporting reference: Systematic morphological profiling of human gene and allele function via Cell Painting. Rohban MH, et al. Elife. 2017, Mar 18;6. pii: e24060. PubMed PMID 28315521
How to cite: pDONR223_ERBB3_WT was a gift from Jesse Boehm & William Hahn & David Root (Addgene plasmid # 82114 ; http://n2t.net/addgene:82114 ; RRID:Addgene_82114)
