[The description below was written by a language model from this plasmid's Addgene catalogue record and pLannotate feature annotations shown in this document.]
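Description:
pDONR223_ERBB3_WT is a Gateway entry clone built on the Invitrogen pDONR223 backbone, carrying the wild-type human ERBB3 (HER3) open reading frame corresponding to the NM_001982.3 reference transcript. It belongs to the Target Accelerator Plasmid Collection, a set of wild-type and variant cancer gene ORFs assembled for systematic functional testing of alleles. The sequenced plasmid is about 6.8 kb and is maintained in E. coli at high copy from a ColE1/pUC-type origin. Selection is with spectinomycin, conferred by the aadA (SmR) aminoglycoside adenylyltransferase gene. Short annotated fragments of lacI, lacZα, a gentamicin resistance gene and an integron Pc promoter are backbone remnants rather than functional cassettes.

The roughly 4 kb ERBB3 coding sequence encodes a receptor tyrosine kinase family member that binds neuregulins and signals through association with PI3-kinase. It sits between two attL recombination sites; the automated annotation labels both as attL3, but they serve as the paired sites for the LR Clonase reaction. The record lists no promoter for the insert, so the plasmid is not an expression construct itself. The rrnB T1 and T2 terminators upstream insulate the insert from read-through transcription, and a T7 promoter lies just outside the downstream att site, oriented toward the insert on the opposite strand. The ORF is in the "open" configuration, with no stop codon immediately after the coding sequence, so LR transfer into a suitable destination vector can produce C-terminal tag or reporter fusions. Its typical use is as a source clone for shuttling wild-type ERBB3 into expression vectors, for example as the reference allele alongside mutant versions in functional or morphological profiling assays.
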