Features (pLannotate 1.2.2; 12 found; start..end, strand, type, name):
    121..213     +  CDS            lacI (fragment): lac repressor; lacI; The lac repressor binds to the lac operator to inhibit transcription in E. coli. This inhibition can be relieved by adding lactose or isopropyl-β-D-thiogalactopyranoside (IPTG).
    268..295     -  terminator     rrnB T2 terminator: transcription terminator T2 from the E. coli rrnB gene
    427..470     +  terminator     rrnB T1 terminator: Escherichia coli rrnB; transcription terminator T1 from the E. coli rrnB gene
    517..553     -  CDS            lacZα (fragment): LacZα fragment of β-galactosidase; lacZ fragment
    570..665     +  protein_bind   attL3: mutant version of attL; recombination site for the Gateway® LR reaction LR Clonase™
    671..4696    +  CDS            ERBB3: ERBB3_HUMAN - Also known as HER3. Experimental evidence at protein level: Swiss-Prot protein existence level 1. Tyrosine-protein kinase that plays an essential role as cell surface receptor for neuregulins. Binds to neuregulin-1 (NRG1) and is activated by it; ligand-binding increases phosphorylation on tyrosine residues and promotes its association with the p85 subunit of phosphatidylinositol 3-kinase (PubMed:20682778). May also be activated by CSPG5 (PubMed:15358134). Involved in the regulation of myeloid cell differentiation (PubMed:27416908). From Homo sapiens (Human).
   4698..4793    -  protein_bind   attL3: mutant version of attL; recombination site for the Gateway® LR reaction LR Clonase™
   4812..4830    -  promoter       T7 promoter: promoter for bacteriophage T7 RNA polymerase
   5020..5043    +  promoter       Pc promoter (fragment): intI1 (promoter lies within the coding sequence); class 1 integron promoter
   5219..5275    +  CDS            GmR (fragment): gentamycin acetyltransferase; aacC1; confers resistance to gentamycin
   5282..6073    +  CDS            SmR: aminoglycoside adenylyltransferase (Murphy, 1985); aadA; confers resistance to spectinomycin and streptomycin
   6166..6754    +  rep_origin     ori: high-copy-number ColE1/pMB1/pBR322/pUC origin of replication
>Addgene plasmid #82114 | pDONR223_ERBB3_WT | addgene full sequence | sequence record 164596 | Addgene NGS Result
CTTTCCTGCGTTATCCCCTGATTCTGTGGATAACCGTATTACCGCCTTTGAGTGAGCTGATACCGCTCGC
CGCAGCCGAACGACCGAGCGCAGCGAGTCAGTGAGCGAGGAAGCGGAAGAGCGCCCAATACGCAAACCGC
CTCTCCCCGCGCGTTGGCCGATTCATTAATGCAGCTGGCACGACAGGTTTCCCGACTGGAAAGCGGGCAG
TGAGCGCAACGCAATTAATACGCGTACCGCTAGCCAGGAAGAGTTTGTAGAAACGCAAAAAGGCCATCCG
TCAGGATGGCCTTCTGCTTAGTTTGATGCCTGGCAGTTTATGGCGGGCGTCCTGCCCGCCACCCTCCGGG
CCGTTGCTTCACAACGTTCAAATCCGCTCCCGGCGGATTTGTCCTACTCAGGAGAGCGTTCACCGACAAA
CAACAGATAAAACGAAAGGCCCAGTCTTCCGACTGAGCCTTTCGTTTTATTTGATGCCTGGCAGTTCCCT
ACTCTCGCGTTAACGCTAGCATGGATGTTTTCCCAGTCACGACGTTGTAAAACGACGGCCAGTCTTAAGC
TCGGGCCCCAAATAATGATTTTATTTTGACTGATAGTGACCTGTTCGTTGCAACAAATTGATGAGCAATG
CTTTTTTATAATGCCAACTTTGTACAAAAAAGTTGGCACCATGAGGGCGAACGACGCTCTGCAGGTGCTG
GGCTTGCTTTTCAGCCTGGCCCGGGGCTCCGAGGTGGGCAACTCTCAGGCAGTGTGTCCTGGGACTCTGA
ATGGCCTGAGTGTGACCGGCGATGCTGAGAACCAATACCAGACACTGTACAAGCTCTACGAGAGGTGTGA
GGTGGTGATGGGGAACCTTGAGATTGTGCTCACGGGACACAATGCCGACCTCTCCTTCCTGCAGTGGATT
CGAGAAGTGACAGGCTATGTCCTCGTGGCCATGAATGAATTCTCTACTCTACCATTGCCCAACCTCCGCG
TGGTGCGAGGGACCCAGGTCTACGATGGGAAGTTTGCCATCTTCGTCATGTTGAACTATAACACCAACTC
CAGCCACGCTCTGCGCCAGCTCCGCTTGACTCAGCTCACCGAGATTCTGTCAGGGGGTGTTTATATTGAG
AAGAACGATAAGCTTTGTCACATGGACACAATTGACTGGAGGGACATCGTGAGGGACCGAGATGCTGAGA
TAGTGGTGAAGGACAATGGCAGAAGCTGTCCCCCCTGTCATGAGGTTTGCAAGGGGCGATGCTGGGGTCC
TGGATCAGAAGACTGCCAGACATTGACCAAGACCATCTGTGCTCCTCAGTGTAATGGTCACTGCTTTGGG
CCCAACCCCAACCAGTGCTGCCATGATGAGTGTGCCGGGGGCTGCTCAGGCCCTCAGGACACAGACTGCT
TTGCCTGCCGGCACTTCAATGACAGTGGAGCCTGTGTACCTCGCTGTCCACAGCCTCTTGTCTACAACAA
GCTAACTTTCCAGCTGGAACCCAATCCCCACACCAAGTATCAGTATGGAGGAGTTTGTGTAGCCAGCTGT
CCCCATAACTTTGTGGTGGATCAAACATCCTGTGTCAGGGCCTGTCCTCCTGACAAGATGGAAGTAGATA
AAAATGGGCTCAAGATGTGTGAGCCTTGTGGGGGACTATGTCCCAAAGCCTGTGAGGGAACAGGCTCTGG
GAGCCGCTTCCAGACTGTGGACTCGAGCAACATTGATGGATTTGTGAACTGCACCAAGATCCTGGGCAAC
CTGGACTTTCTGATCACCGGCCTCAATGGAGACCCCTGGCACAAGATCCCTGCCCTGGACCCAGAGAAGC
TCAATGTCTTCCGGACAGTACGGGAGATCACAGGTTACCTGAACATCCAGTCCTGGCCGCCCCACATGCA
CAACTTCAGTGTTTTTTCCAATTTGACAACCATTGGAGGCAGAAGCCTCTACAACCGGGGCTTCTCATTG
TTGATCATGAAGAACTTGAATGTCACATCTCTGGGCTTCCGATCCCTGAAGGAAATTAGTGCTGGGCGTA
TCTATATAAGTGCCAATAGGCAGCTCTGCTACCACCACTCTTTGAACTGGACCAAGGTGCTTCGGGGGCC
TACGGAAGAGCGACTAGACATCAAGCATAATCGGCCGCGCAGAGACTGCGTGGCAGAGGGCAAAGTGTGT
GACCCACTGTGCTCCTCTGGGGGATGCTGGGGCCCAGGCCCTGGTCAGTGCTTGTCCTGTCGAAATTATA
GCCGAGGAGGTGTCTGTGTGACCCACTGCAACTTTCTGAATGGGGAGCCTCGAGAATTTGCCCATGAGGC
CGAATGCTTCTCCTGCCACCCGGAATGCCAACCCATGGAGGGCACTGCCACATGCAATGGCTCGGGCTCT
GATACTTGTGCTCAATGTGCCCATTTTCGAGATGGGCCCCACTGTGTGAGCAGCTGCCCCCATGGAGTCC
TAGGTGCCAAGGGCCCAATCTACAAGTACCCAGATGTTCAGAATGAATGTCGGCCCTGCCATGAGAACTG
CACCCAGGGGTGTAAAGGACCAGAGCTTCAAGACTGTTTAGGACAAACACTGGTGCTGATCGGCAAAACC
CATCTGACAATGGCTTTGACAGTGATAGCAGGATTGGTAGTGATTTTCATGATGCTGGGCGGCACTTTTC
TCTACTGGCGTGGGCGCCGGATTCAGAATAAAAGGGCTATGAGGCGATACTTGGAACGGGGTGAGAGCAT
AGAGCCTCTGGACCCCAGTGAGAAGGCTAACAAAGTCTTGGCCAGAATCTTCAAAGAGACAGAGCTAAGG
AAGCTTAAAGTGCTTGGCTCGGGTGTCTTTGGAACTGTGCACAAAGGAGTGTGGATCCCTGAGGGTGAAT
CAATCAAGATTCCAGTCTGCATTAAAGTCATTGAGGACAAGAGTGGACGGCAGAGTTTTCAAGCTGTGAC
AGATCATATGCTGGCCATTGGCAGCCTGGACCATGCCCACATTGTAAGGCTGCTGGGACTATGCCCAGGG
TCATCTCTGCAGCTTGTCACTCAATATTTGCCTCTGGGTTCTCTGCTGGATCATGTGAGACAACACCGGG
GGGCACTGGGGCCACAGCTGCTGCTCAACTGGGGAGTACAAATTGCCAAGGGAATGTACTACCTTGAGGA
ACATGGTATGGTGCATAGAAACCTGGCTGCCCGAAACGTGCTACTCAAGTCACCCAGTCAGGTTCAGGTG
GCAGATTTTGGTGTGGCTGACCTGCTGCCTCCTGATGATAAGCAGCTGCTATACAGTGAGGCCAAGACTC
CAATTAAGTGGATGGCCCTTGAGAGTATCCACTTTGGGAAATACACACACCAGAGTGATGTCTGGAGCTA
TGGTGTGACAGTTTGGGAGTTGATGACCTTCGGGGCAGAGCCCTATGCAGGGCTACGATTGGCTGAAGTA
CCAGACCTGCTAGAGAAGGGGGAGCGGTTGGCACAGCCCCAGATCTGCACAATTGATGTCTACATGGTGA
TGGTCAAGTGTTGGATGATTGATGAGAACATTCGCCCAACCTTTAAAGAACTAGCCAATGAGTTCACCAG
GATGGCCCGAGACCCACCACGGTATCTGGTCATAAAGAGAGAGAGTGGGCCTGGAATAGCCCCTGGGCCA
GAGCCCCATGGTCTGACAAACAAGAAGCTAGAGGAAGTAGAGCTGGAGCCAGAACTAGACCTAGACCTAG
ACTTGGAAGCAGAGGAGGACAACCTGGCAACCACCACACTGGGCTCCGCCCTCAGCCTACCAGTTGGAAC
ACTTAATCGGCCACGTGGGAGCCAGAGCCTTTTAAGTCCATCATCTGGATACATGCCCATGAACCAGGGT
AATCTTGGGGAGTCTTGCCAGGAGTCTGCAGTTTCTGGGAGCAGTGAACGGTGCCCCCGTCCAGTCTCTC
TACACCCAATGCCACGGGGATGCCTGGCATCAGAGTCATCAGAGGGGCATGTAACAGGCTCTGAGGCTGA
GCTCCAGGAGAAAGTGTCAATGTGTAGGAGCCGGAGCAGGAGCCGGAGCCCACGGCCACGCGGAGATAGC
GCCTACCATTCCCAGCGCCACAGTCTGCTGACTCCTGTTACCCCACTCTCCCCACCCGGGTTAGAGGAAG
AGGATGTCAACGGTTATGTCATGCCAGATACACACCTCAAAGGTACTCCCTCCTCCCGGGAAGGCACCCT
TTCTTCAGTGGGTCTCAGTTCTGTCCTGGGTACTGAAGAAGAAGATGAAGATGAGGAGTATGAATACATG
AACCGGAGGAGAAGGCACAGTCCACCTCATCCCCCTAGGCCAAGTTCCCTTGAGGAGCTGGGTTATGAGT
ACATGGATGTGGGGTCAGACCTCAGTGCCTCTCTGGGCAGCACACAGAGTTGCCCACTCCACCCTGTACC
CATCATGCCCACTGCAGGCACAACTCCAGATGAAGACTATGAATATATGAATCGGCAACGAGATGGAGGT
GGTCCTGGGGGTGATTATGCAGCCATGGGGGCCTGCCCAGCATCTGAGCAAGGGTATGAAGAGATGAGAG
CTTTTCAGGGGCCTGGACATCAGGCCCCCCATGTCCATTATGCCCGCCTAAAAACTCTACGTAGCTTAGA
GGCTACAGACTCTGCCTTTGATAACCCTGATTACTGGCATAGCAGGCTTTTCCCCAAGGCTAATGCCCAG
AGAACGCCAACTTTCTTGTACAAAGTTGGCATTATAAGAAAGCATTGCTTATCAATTTGTTGCAACGAAC
AGGTCACTATCAGTCAAAATAAAATCATTATTTGCCATCCAGCTGATATCCCCTATAGTGAGTCGTATTA
CATGGTCATAGCTGTTTCCTGGCAGCTCTGGCCCGTGTCTCAAAATCTCTGATGTTACATTGCACAAGAT
AAAAATATATCATCATGCCTCCTCTAGACCAGCCAGGACAGAAATGCCTCGACTTCGCTGCTACCCAAGG
TTGCCGGGTGACGCACACCGTGGAAACGGATGAAGGCACGAACCCAGTGGACATAAGCCTGTTCGGTTCG
TAAGCTGTAATGCAAGTAGCGTATGCGCTCACGCAACTGGTCCAGAACCTTGACCGAACGCAGCGGTGGT
AACGGCGCAGTGGCGGTTTTCATGGCTTGTTATGACTGTTTTTTTGGGGTACAGTCTATGCCTCGGGCAT
CCAAGCAGCAAGCGCGTTACGCCGTGGGTCGATGTTTGATGTTATGGAGCAGCAACGATGTTACGCAGCA
GGGCAGTCGCCCTAAAACAAAGTTAAACATTATGAGGGAAGCGGTGATCGCCGAAGTATCGACTCAACTA
TCAGAGGTAGTTGGCGTCATCGAGCGCCATCTCGAACCGACGTTGCTGGCCGTACATTTGTACGGCTCCG
CAGTGGATGGCGGCCTGAAGCCACACAGTGATATTGATTTGCTGGTTACGGTGACCGTAAGGCTTGATGA
AACAACGCGGCGAGCTTTGATCAACGACCTTTTGGAAACTTCGGCTTCCCCTGGAGAGAGCGAGATTCTC
CGCGCTGTAGAAGTCACCATTGTTGTGCACGACGACATCATTCCGTGGCGTTATCCAGCTAAGCGCGAAC
TGCAATTTGGAGAATGGCAGCGCAATGACATTCTTGCAGGTATCTTCGAGCCAGCCACGATCGACATTGA
TCTGGCTATCTTGCTGACAAAAGCAAGAGAACATAGCGTTGCCTTGGTAGGTCCAGCGGCGGAGGAACTC
TTTGATCCGGTTCCTGAACAGGATCTATTTGAGGCGCTAAATGAAACCTTAACGCTATGGAACTCGCCGC
CCGACTGGGCTGGCGATGAGCGAAATGTAGTGCTTACGTTGTCCCGCATTTGGTACAGCGCAGTAACCGG
CAAAATCGCGCCGAAGGATGTCGCTGCCGACTGGGCAATGGAGCGCCTGCCGGCCCAGTATCAGCCCGTC
ATACTTGAAGCTAGACAGGCTTATCTTGGACAAGAAGAAGATCGCTTGGCCTCGCGCGCAGATCAGTTGG
AAGAATTTGTCCACTACGTGAAAGGCGAGATCACCAAGGTAGTCGGCAAATAACCCTCGAGCCACCCATG
ACCAAAATCCCTTAACGTGAGTTACGCGTCGTTCCACTGAGCGTCAGACCCCGTAGAAAAGATCAAAGGA
TCTTCTTGAGATCCTTTTTTTCTGCGCGTAATCTGCTGCTTGCAAACAAAAAAACCACCGCTACCAGCGG
TGGTTTGTTTGCCGGATCAAGAGCTACCAACTCTTTTTCCGAAGGTAACTGGCTTCAGCAGAGCGCAGAT
ACCAAATACTGTTCTTCTAGTGTAGCCGTAGTTAGGCCACCACTTCAAGAACTCTGTAGCACCGCCTACA
TACCTCGCTCTGCTAATCCTGTTACCAGTGGCTGCTGCCAGTGGCGATAAGTCGTGTCTTACCGGGTTGG
ACTCAAGACGATAGTTACCGGATAAGGCGCAGCGGTCGGGCTGAACGGGGGGTTCGTGCACACAGCCCAG
CTTGGAGCGAACGACCTACACCGAACTGAGATACCTACAGCGTGAGCTATGAGAAAGCGCCACGCTTCCC
GAAGGGAGAAAGGCGGACAGGTATCCGGTAAGCGGCAGGGTCGGAACAGGAGAGCGCACGAGGGAGCTTC
CAGGGGGAAACGCCTGGTATCTTTATAGTCCTGTCGGGTTTCGCCACCTCTGACTTGAGCGTCGATTTTT
GTGATGCTCGTCAGGGGGGCGGAGCCTATGGAAAAACGCCAGCAACGCGGCCTTTTTACGGTTCCTGGCC
TTTTGCTGGCCTTTTGCTCACATGTT
