>Addgene plasmid #82114 | pDONR223_ERBB3_WT | depositor partial sequence | sequence record 155485 | Insert sequence
ATGAGGGCGAACGACGCTCTGCAGGTGCTGGGCTTGCTTTTCAGCCTGGCCCGGGGCTCCGAGGTGGGCA
ACTCTCAGGCAGTGTGTCCTGGGACTCTGAATGGCCTGAGTGTGACCGGCGATGCTGAGAACCAATACCA
GACACTGTACAAGCTCTACGAGAGGTGTGAGGTGGTGATGGGGAACCTTGAGATTGTGCTCACGGGACAC
AATGCCGACCTCTCCTTCCTGCAGTGGATTCGAGAAGTGACAGGCTATGTCCTCGTGGCCATGAATGAAT
TCTCTACTCTACCATTGCCCAACCTCCGCGTGGTGCGAGGGACCCAGGTCTACGATGGGAAGTTTGCCAT
CTTCGTCATGTTGAACTATAACACCAACTCCAGCCACGCTCTGCGCCAGCTCCGCTTGACTCAGCTCACC
GAGATTCTGTCAGGGGGTGTTTATATTGAGAAGAACGATAAGCTTTGTCACATGGACACAATTGACTGGA
GGGACATCGTGAGGGACCGAGATGCTGAGATAGTGGTGAAGGACAATGGCAGAAGCTGTCCCCCCTGTCA
TGAGGTTTGCAAGGGGCGATGCTGGGGTCCTGGATCAGAAGACTGCCAGACATTGACCAAGACCATCTGT
GCTCCTCAGTGTAATGGTCACTGCTTTGGGCCCAACCCCAACCAGTGCTGCCATGATGAGTGTGCCGGGG
GCTGCTCAGGCCCTCAGGACACAGACTGCTTTGCCTGCCGGCACTTCAATGACAGTGGAGCCTGTGTACC
TCGCTGTCCACAGCCTCTTGTCTACAACAAGCTAACTTTCCAGCTGGAACCCAATCCCCACACCAAGTAT
CAGTATGGAGGAGTTTGTGTAGCCAGCTGTCCCCATAACTTTGTGGTGGATCAAACATCCTGTGTCAGGG
CCTGTCCTCCTGACAAGATGGAAGTAGATAAAAATGGGCTCAAGATGTGTGAGCCTTGTGGGGGACTATG
TCCCAAAGCCTGTGAGGGAACAGGCTCTGGGAGCCGCTTCCAGACTGTGGACTCGAGCAACATTGATGGA
TTTGTGAACTGCACCAAGATCCTGGGCAACCTGGACTTTCTGATCACCGGCCTCAATGGAGACCCCTGGC
ACAAGATCCCTGCCCTGGACCCAGAGAAGCTCAATGTCTTCCGGACAGTACGGGAGATCACAGGTTACCT
GAACATCCAGTCCTGGCCGCCCCACATGCACAACTTCAGTGTTTTTTCCAATTTGACAACCATTGGAGGC
AGAAGCCTCTACAACCGGGGCTTCTCATTGTTGATCATGAAGAACTTGAATGTCACATCTCTGGGCTTCC
GATCCCTGAAGGAAATTAGTGCTGGGCGTATCTATATAAGTGCCAATAGGCAGCTCTGCTACCACCACTC
TTTGAACTGGACCAAGGTGCTTCGGGGGCCTACGGAAGAGCGACTAGACATCAAGCATAATCGGCCGCGC
AGAGACTGCGTGGCAGAGGGCAAAGTGTGTGACCCACTGTGCTCCTCTGGGGGATGCTGGGGCCCAGGCC
CTGGTCAGTGCTTGTCCTGTCGAAATTATAGCCGAGGAGGTGTCTGTGTGACCCACTGCAACTTTCTGAA
TGGGGAGCCTCGAGAATTTGCCCATGAGGCCGAATGCTTCTCCTGCCACCCGGAATGCCAACCCATGGAG
GGCACTGCCACATGCAATGGCTCGGGCTCTGATACTTGTGCTCAATGTGCCCATTTTCGAGATGGGCCCC
ACTGTGTGAGCAGCTGCCCCCATGGAGTCCTAGGTGCCAAGGGCCCAATCTACAAGTACCCAGATGTTCA
GAATGAATGTCGGCCCTGCCATGAGAACTGCACCCAGGGGTGTAAAGGACCAGAGCTTCAAGACTGTTTA
GGACAAACACTGGTGCTGATCGGCAAAACCCATCTGACAATGGCTTTGACAGTGATAGCAGGATTGGTAG
TGATTTTCATGATGCTGGGCGGCACTTTTCTCTACTGGCGTGGGCGCCGGATTCAGAATAAAAGGGCTAT
GAGGCGATACTTGGAACGGGGTGAGAGCATAGAGCCTCTGGACCCCAGTGAGAAGGCTAACAAAGTCTTG
GCCAGAATCTTCAAAGAGACAGAGCTAAGGAAGCTTAAAGTGCTTGGCTCGGGTGTCTTTGGAACTGTGC
ACAAAGGAGTGTGGATCCCTGAGGGTGAATCAATCAAGATTCCAGTCTGCATTAAAGTCATTGAGGACAA
GAGTGGACGGCAGAGTTTTCAAGCTGTGACAGATCATATGCTGGCCATTGGCAGCCTGGACCATGCCCAC
ATTGTAAGGCTGCTGGGACTATGCCCAGGGTCATCTCTGCAGCTTGTCACTCAATATTTGCCTCTGGGTT
CTCTGCTGGATCATGTGAGACAACACCGGGGGGCACTGGGGCCACAGCTGCTGCTCAACTGGGGAGTACA
AATTGCCAAGGGAATGTACTACCTTGAGGAACATGGTATGGTGCATAGAAACCTGGCTGCCCGAAACGTG
CTACTCAAGTCACCCAGTCAGGTTCAGGTGGCAGATTTTGGTGTGGCTGACCTGCTGCCTCCTGATGATA
AGCAGCTGCTATACAGTGAGGCCAAGACTCCAATTAAGTGGATGGCCCTTGAGAGTATCCACTTTGGGAA
ATACACACACCAGAGTGATGTCTGGAGCTATGGTGTGACAGTTTGGGAGTTGATGACCTTCGGGGCAGAG
CCCTATGCAGGGCTACGATTGGCTGAAGTACCAGACCTGCTAGAGAAGGGGGAGCGGTTGGCACAGCCCC
AGATCTGCACAATTGATGTCTACATGGTGATGGTCAAGTGTTGGATGATTGATGAGAACATTCGCCCAAC
CTTTAAAGAACTAGCCAATGAGTTCACCAGGATGGCCCGAGACCCACCACGGTATCTGGTCATAAAGAGA
GAGAGTGGGCCTGGAATAGCCCCTGGGCCAGAGCCCCATGGTCTGACAAACAAGAAGCTAGAGGAAGTAG
AGCTGGAGCCAGAACTAGACCTAGACCTAGACTTGGAAGCAGAGGAGGACAACCTGGCAACCACCACACT
GGGCTCCGCCCTCAGCCTACCAGTTGGAACACTTAATCGGCCACGTGGGAGCCAGAGCCTTTTAAGTCCA
TCATCTGGATACATGCCCATGAACCAGGGTAATCTTGGGGAGTCTTGCCAGGAGTCTGCAGTTTCTGGGA
GCAGTGAACGGTGCCCCCGTCCAGTCTCTCTACACCCAATGCCACGGGGATGCCTGGCATCAGAGTCATC
AGAGGGGCATGTAACAGGCTCTGAGGCTGAGCTCCAGGAGAAAGTGTCAATGTGTAGGAGCCGGAGCAGG
AGCCGGAGCCCACGGCCACGCGGAGATAGCGCCTACCATTCCCAGCGCCACAGTCTGCTGACTCCTGTTA
CCCCACTCTCCCCACCCGGGTTAGAGGAAGAGGATGTCAACGGTTATGTCATGCCAGATACACACCTCAA
AGGTACTCCCTCCTCCCGGGAAGGCACCCTTTCTTCAGTGGGTCTCAGTTCTGTCCTGGGTACTGAAGAA
GAAGATGAAGATGAGGAGTATGAATACATGAACCGGAGGAGAAGGCACAGTCCACCTCATCCCCCTAGGC
CAAGTTCCCTTGAGGAGCTGGGTTATGAGTACATGGATGTGGGGTCAGACCTCAGTGCCTCTCTGGGCAG
CACACAGAGTTGCCCACTCCACCCTGTACCCATCATGCCCACTGCAGGCACAACTCCAGATGAAGACTAT
GAATATATGAATCGGCAACGAGATGGAGGTGGTCCTGGGGGTGATTATGCAGCCATGGGGGCCTGCCCAG
CATCTGAGCAAGGGTATGAAGAGATGAGAGCTTTTCAGGGGCCTGGACATCAGGCCCCCCATGTCCATTA
TGCCCGCCTAAAAACTCTACGTAGCTTAGAGGCTACAGACTCTGCCTTTGATAACCCTGATTACTGGCAT
AGCAGGCTTTTCCCCAAGGCTAATGCCCAGAG
